>Addgene plasmid #50974 | AAV-oChIEF-citrine | addgene full sequence | sequence record 444968 | Addgene NGS Result
CTGCGCGCTCGCTCGCTCACTGAGGCCGCCCGGGCAAAGCCCGGGCGTCGGGCGACCTTTGGTCGCCCGG
CCTCAGTGAGCGAGCGAGCGCGCAGAGAGGGAGTGGCCAACTCCATCACTAGGGGTTCCTTGTAGTTAAT
GATTAACCCGCCATGCTACTTATCTACGTAGCCATGCTCTAGGAAGATCTCTGCAGAGGGCCCTGCGTAT
GAGTGCAAGTGGGTTTTAGGACCAGGATGAGGCGGGGTGGGGGTGCCTACCTGACGACCGACCCCGACCC
ACTGGACAAGCACCCAACCCCCATTCCCCAAATTGCGCATCCCCTATCAGAGAGGGGGAGGGGAAACAGG
ATGCGGCGAGGCGCGTGCGCACTGCCAGCTTCAGCACCGCGGACAGTGCCTTCGCCCCCGCCTGGCGGCG
CGCGCCACCGCCGCCTCAGCACTGAAGGCGCGCTGACGTCACTCGCCGGTCCCCCGCAAACTCCCCTTCC
CGGCCACCTTGGTCGCGTCCGCGCCGCCGCCGGCCCAGCCGGACCGCACCACGCGAGGCGCGAGATAGGG
GGGCACGGGCGCGACCATCTGCGCTGCGGCGCCGGCGACTCAGCGCTGCCTCAGTCTGCGGTGGGCAGCG
GAGGAGTCGTGTCGTGCCTGAGAGCGCAGTCGAATTCAAGCTGCTAGCAAGGATCCACCGGTGACCATGG
TGAGCAGAAGACCCTGGCTGCTGGCCCTGGCCCTGGCCGTGGCCCTGGCCGCCGGCAGCGCCGGCGCCAG
CACCGGCAGCGACGCCACCGTGCCCGTGGCCACCCAGGACGGCCCCGACTACGTGTTCCACAGAGCCCAC
GAGAGAATGCTGTTCCAGACCAGCTACACCCTGGAGAACAACGGCAGCGTGATCTGCATCCCCAACAACG
GCCAGTGCTTCTGCCTGGCCTGGCTGAAGAGTAACGGCACCAACGCCGAGAAGCTGGCCGCCAACATCCT
GCAGTGGATCACCTTCGCCCTGAGCGCCCTGTGCCTGATGTTCTACGGCTACCAGACCTGGAAGAGTACC
TGCGGCTGGGAGGAGATCTACGTGGCCACCATCGAGATGATCAAGTTCATCATAGAGTACTTCCACGAGT
TCGACGAGCCCGCCGTGATCTACAGCAGCAACGGCAACAAGACCGTGTGGCTGAGATACGCCGAGTGGCT
GCTGACCTGCCCCGTGGTCCTGATCCACCTGAGCAACCTGACCGGCCTGGCCAACGACTACAACAAGAGA
ACCATGGGCCTGCTGGTGAGCGACATCGGCACCATCGTGTGGGGCACCACCGCCGCCCTGAGCAAGGGCT
ACGTGAGAGTGATCTTCTTCCTGATGGGCCTGTGCTACGGCATCTACACCTTCTTCAACGCCGCCAAGGT
GTACATCGAGGCCTACCACACCGTGCCCAAGGGCAGATGCAGACAGGTGGTGACCGGCATGGCCTGGCTG
TTCTTCGTGAGCTGGGGCATGTTCCCCATCCTGTTCATCCTGGGCCCCGAGGGCTTCGGCGTGCTGAGCG
TGTACGGCAGCACCGTGGGCCACACCATCATCGACCTGATGAGCAAGAACTGCTGGGGCCTGCTGGGCCA
CTACCTGAGAGTGCTGATCCACGAGCACATCCTGATCCACGGCGACATCAGAAAGACCACCAAGCTGAAC
ATCGGCGGCACCGAGATCGAGGTGGAGACCCTGGTGGAGGACGAGGCCGAGGCCGGCGCCGTGAACAAGG
GCACCGGCAAGTACGAGAGCAGCCTCGAGATGGTGAGCAAGGGCGAGGAGCTGTTCACCGGGGTGGTGCC
CATCCTGGTCGAGCTGGACGGCGACGTAAACGGCCACAAGTTCAGCGTGTCCGGCGAGGGCGAGGGCGAT
GCCACCTACGGCAAGCTGACCCTGAAGTTCATCTGCACCACCGGCAAGCTGCCCGTGCCCTGGCCCACCC
TCGTGACCACCTTCGGCTACGGCCTGATGTGCTTCGCCCGCTACCCCGACCACATGAAGCAGCACGACTT
CTTCAAGTCCGCCATGCCCGAAGGCTACGTCCAGGAGCGCACCATCTTCTTCAAGGACGACGGCAACTAC
AAGACCCGCGCCGAGGTGAAGTTCGAGGGCGACACCCTGGTGAACCGCATCGAGCTGAAGGGCATCGACT
TCAAGGAGGACGGCAACATCCTGGGGCACAAGCTGGAGTACAACTACAACAGCCACAACGTCTATATCAT
GGCCGACAAGCAGAAGAACGGCATCAAGGTGAACTTCAAGATCCGCCACAACATCGAGGACGGCAGCGTG
CAGCTCGCCGACCACTACCAGCAGAACACCCCCATCGGCGACGGCCCCGTGCTGCTGCCCGACAACCACT
ACCTGAGCTACCAGTCCGCCCTGAGCAAAGACCCCAACGAGAAGCGCGATCACATGGTCCTGCTGGAGTT
CGTGACCGCCGCCGGGATCACTCTCGGCATGGACGAGCTGTACAAGTAGGCTAGCCCCGAATTCGATATC
AAGCTTATCGATAATCAACCTCTGGATTACAAAATTTGTGAAAGATTGACTGGTATTCTTAACTATGTTG
CTCCTTTTACGCTATGTGGATACGCTGCTTTAATGCCTTTGTATCATGCTATTGCTTCCCGTATGGCTTT
CATTTTCTCCTCCTTGTATAAATCCTGGTTGCTGTCTCTTTATGAGGAGTTGTGGCCCGTTGTCAGGCAA
CGTGGCGTGGTGTGCACTGTGTTTGCTGACGCAACCCCCACTGGTTGGGGCATTGCCACCACCTGTCAGC
TCCTTTCCGGGACTTTCGCTTTCCCCCTCCCTATTGCCACGGCGGAACTCATCGCCGCCTGCCTTGCCCG
CTGCTGGACAGGGGCTCGGCTGTTGGGCACTGACAATTCCGTGGTGTTGTCGGGGAAATCATCGTCCTTT
CCTTGGCTGCTCGCCTGTGTTGCCACCTGGATTCTGCGCGGGACGTCCTTCTGCTACGTCCCTTCGGCCC
TCAATCCAGCGGACCTTCCTTCCCGCGGCCTGCTGCCGGCTCTGCGGCCTCTTCCGCGTCTTCGCCTTCG
CCCTCAGACGAGTCGGATCTCCCTTTGGGCCGCCTCCCCGCATCGATACCGTCGACCTCGACCCGGGCGG
CCGCTTCGAGCAGACATGATAAGATACATTGATGAGTTTGGACAAACCACAACTAGAATGCAGTGAAAAA
AATGCTTTATTTGTGAAATTTGTGATGCTATTGCTTTATTTGTAACCATTATAAGCTGCAATAAACAAGT
TAACAACAACAATTGCATTCATTTTATGTTTCAGGTTCAGGGGGAGATGTGGGAGGTTTTTTAAAGCAAG
TAAAACCTCTACAAATGTGGTAAAATCGATAAGGATCTTCCTAGAGCATGGCTACGTAGATAAGTAGCAT
GGCGGGTTAATCATTAACTACAAGGAACCCCTAGTGATGGAGTTGGCCACTCCCTCTCTGCGCGCTCGCT
CACTGACTCGCTGCGCTCGGTCGTTCGGCTGCGGCGAGCGGTATCAGCTCACTCAAAGGCGGTAATACGG
TTATCCACAGAATCAGGGGATAACGCAGGAAAGAACATGTGAGCAAAAGGCCAGCAAAAGGCCAGGAACC
GTAAAAAGGCCGCGTTGCTGGCGTTTTTCCATAGGCTCCGCCCCCCTGACGAGCATCACAAAAATCGACG
CTCAAGTCAGAGGTGGCGAAACCCGACAGGACTATAAAGATACCAGGCGTTTCCCCCTGGAAGCTCCCTC
GTGCGCTCTCCTGTTCCGACCCTGCCGCTTACCGGATACCTGTCCGCCTTTCTCCCTTCGGGAAGCGTGG
CGCTTTCTCATAGCTCACGCTGTAGGTATCTCAGTTCGGTGTAGGTCGTTCGCTCCAAGCTGGGCTGTGT
GCACGAACCCCCCGTTCAGCCCGACCGCTGCGCCTTATCCGGTAACTATCGTCTTGAGTCCAACCCGGTA
AGACACGACTTATCGCCACTGGCAGCAGCCACTGGTAACAGGATTAGCAGAGCGAGGTATGTAGGCGGTG
CTACAGAGTTCTTGAAGTGGTGGCCTAACTACGGCTACACTAGAAGAACAGTATTTGGTATCTGCGCTCT
GCTGAAGCCAGTTACCTTCGGAAAAAGAGTTGGTAGCTCTTGATCCGGCAAACAAACCACCGCTGGTAGC
GGTGGTTTTTTTGTTTGCAAGCAGCAGATTACGCGCAGAAAAAAAGGATCTCAAGAAGATCCTTTGATCT
TTTCTACGGGGTCTGACGCTCAGTGGAACGAAAACTCACGTTAAGGGATTTTGGTCATGAGATTATCAAA
AAGGATCTTCACCTAGATCCTTTTAAATTAAAAATGAAGTTTTAAATCAATCTAAAGTATATATGAGTAA
ACTTGGTCTGACAGTTACCAATGCTTAATCAGTGAGGCACCTATCTCAGCGATCTGTCTATTTCGTTCAT
CCATAGTTGCCTGACTCCCCGTCGTGTAGATAACTACGATACGGGAGGGCTTACCATCTGGCCCCAGTGC
TGCAATGATACCGCGAGACCCACGCTCACCGGCTCCAGATTTATCAGCAATAAACCAGCCAGCCGGAAGG
GCCGAGCGCAGAAGTGGTCCTGCAACTTTATCCGCCTCCATCCAGTCTATTAATTGTTGCCGGGAAGCTA
GAGTAAGTAGTTCGCCAGTTAATAGTTTGCGCAACGTTGTTGCCATTGCTACAGGCATCGTGGTGTCACG
CTCGTCGTTTGGTATGGCTTCATTCAGCTCCGGTTCCCAACGATCAAGGCGAGTTACATGATCCCCCATG
TTGTGCAAAAAAGCGGTTAGCTCCTTCGGTCCTCCGATCGTTGTCAGAAGTAAGTTGGCCGCAGTGTTAT
CACTCATGGTTATGGCAGCACTGCATAATTCTCTTACTGTCATGCCATCCGTAAGATGCTTTTCTGTGAC
TGGTGAGTACTCAACCAAGTCATTCTGAGAATAGTGTATGCGGCGACCGAGTTGCTCTTGCCCGGCGTCA
ATACGGGATAATACCGCGCCACATAGCAGAACTTTAAAAGTGCTCATCATTGGAAAACGTTCTTCGGGGC
GAAAACTCTCAAGGATCTTACCGCTGTTGAGATCCAGTTCGATGTAACCCACTCGTGCACCCAACTGATC
TTCAGCATCTTTTACTTTCACCAGCGTTTCTGGGTGAGCAAAAACAGGAAGGCAAAATGCCGCAAAAAAG
GGAATAAGGGCGACACGGAAATGTTGAATACTCATACTCTTCCTTTTTCAATATTATTGAAGCATTTATC
AGGGTTATTGTCTCATGAGCGGATACATATTTGAATGTATTTAGAAAAATAAACAAATAGGGGTTCCGCG
CACATTTCCCCGAAAAGTGCCACCTAAATTGTAAGCGTTAATATTTTGTTAAAATTCGCGTTAAATTTTT
GTTAAATCAGCTCATTTTTTAACCAATAGGCCGAAATCGGCAAAATCCCTTATAAATCAAAAGAATAGAC
CGAGATAGGGT
[37 nt withheld, positions 5542-5578]
AAAGAACGTGGACTCCAACGTCAAAGG
[49 nt withheld, positions 5606-5654]
T
[91 nt withheld, positions 5656-5746]
G
[124 nt withheld, positions 5748-5871]
CCCATTCGCCATTCAGGCTGCGCAACTGTTGGGAAGGGCGATCGGTGCGGGCCTCTTCGCTATTACGCCA
G
Features (pLannotate 1.2.2; 15 found; start..end, strand, type, name):
    212..659     +  promoter       hSyn promoter: human synapsin I promoter; confers neuron-specific expression (Kügler et al., 2003)
   1626..1674    +  CDS            Chrimson (fragment): red light-drivable channelrhodopsin from Chlamydomonas noctigama (Klapoetke et al., 2014)
   1780..2496    +  CDS            Citrine: Citrine is a basic (constitutively fluorescent) yellow fluorescent protein published in 2001, derived from Aequorea victoria. It has moderate acid sensitivity.
   2509..2533    +  misc_feature   MCS (fragment): pBluescript multiple cloning site
   2533..3121    +  misc_feature   WPRE: woodchuck hepatitis virus posttranscriptional regulatory element
   3122..3141    +  misc_feature   MCS (fragment): pBluescript multiple cloning site
   3170..3291    -  polyA_signal   SV40 poly(A) signal: SV40 polyadenylation signal
   3314..3382    -  CDS            large T antigen (fragment): large T antigen from SV40 (simian virus 40)
   3453..3501    +  repeat_region  AAV2 ITR (fragment): inverted terminal repeat of adeno-associated virus serotype 2 inverted
   3666..4254    -  rep_origin     ori: high-copy-number ColE1/pMB1/pBR322/pUC origin of replication
   4425..5285    -  CDS            AmpR: β-lactamase; bla; confers resistance to ampicillin, carbenicillin, and related antibiotics
   5286..5390    -  promoter       AmpR promoter: bla
   5443..5871    -  rep_origin     f1 ori (sequence partly withheld): f1 bacteriophage origin of replication; arrow indicates direction of (+) strand synthesis
   5876..3       -  CDS            lacZα (fragment) (across the origin): LacZα fragment of β-galactosidase; lacZ fragment
   5940..130     -  repeat_region  AAV2 ITR (fragment) (across the origin): inverted terminal repeat of adeno-associated virus serotype 2 inverted
