>Addgene plasmid #50974 | AAV-oChIEF-citrine | analyzer sequence | sequence record 76823
TTCTTTCCTGCGTTATCCCCTGATTCTGTGGATAACCGTATTACCGCCTTTGAGTGAGCTGATACCGCTC
GCCGCAGCCGAACGACCGAGCGCAGCGAGTCAGTGAGCGAGGAAGCGGAAGAGCGCCCAATACGCAAACC
GCCTCTCCCCGCGCGTTGGCCGATTCATTAATGCAGCTGGCACGACAGGTTTCCCGACTGGAAAGCGGGC
AGTGAGCGCAACGCAATTAATGTGAGTTAGCTCACTCATTAGGCACCCCAGGCTTTACACTTTATGCTTC
CGGCTCGTATGTTGTGTGGAATTGTGAGCGGATAACAATTTCACACAGGAAACAGCTATGACCATGATTA
CGCCAGATTTAATTAAGGCCTTAATTAGGCTGCGCGCTCGCTCGCTCACTGAGGCCGCCCGGGCAAAGCC
CGGGCGTCGGGCGACCTTTGGTCGCCCGGCCTCAGTGAGCGAGCGAGCGCGCAGAGAGGGAGTGGCCAAC
TCCATCACTAGGGGTTCCTTGTAGTTAATGATTAACCCGCCATGCTACTTATCTACGTAGCCATGCTCTA
GGAAGATCTCTGCAGAGGGCCCTGCGTATGAGTGCAAGTGGGTTTTAGGACCAGGATGAGGCGGGGTGGG
GGTGCCTACCTGACGACCGACCCCACCCACTGGACAAGCACCCAACCCCCATTCCCCAAATTGCGCATCC
CCTATCAGAGAGGGGGAGGGGAAACAGGATGCGGCGAGGCGCGTGCGCACTGCCAGCTTCAGCACCGCGG
ACAGTGCCTTCGCCCCCGCCTGGCGGCGCGCGCCACCGCCGCCTCAGCACTGAAGGCGCGCTGACGTCAC
TCGCCGGTCCCCCGCAAACTCCCCTTCCCGGCCACCTTGGTCGCGTCCGCGCCGCCGCCGGCCCAGCCGG
ACCGCACCACGCGAGGCGCGAGATAGGGGGGCACGGGCGCGACCATCTGCGCTGCGGCGCCGGCGACTCA
GCGCTGCCTCAGTCTGCGGTGGGCAGCGGAGGAGTCGTGTCGTGCCTGAGAGCGCAGTCGAATTCAAGCT
GCTAGCAAGGATCCACCGGTGACCATGGTGAGCAGAAGACCCTGGCTGCTGGCCCTGGCCCTGGCCGTGG
CCCTGGCCGCCGGCAGCGCCGGCGCCAGCACCGGCAGCGACGCCACCGTGCCCGTGGCCACCCAGGACGG
CCCCGACTACGTGTTCCACAGAGCCCACGAGAGAATGCTGTTCCAGACCAGCTACACCCTGGAGAACAAC
GGCAGCGTGATCTGCATCCCCAACAACGGCCAGTGCTTCTGCCTGGCCTGGCTGAAGAGTAACGGCACCA
ACGCCGAGAAGCTGGCCGCCAACATCCTGCAGTGGATCACCTTCGCCCTGAGCGCCCTGTGCCTGATGTT
CTACGGCTACCAGACCTGGAAGAGTACCTGCGGCTGGGAGGAGATCTACGTGGCCACCATCGAGATGATC
AAGTTCATCATAGAGTACTTCCACGAGTTCGACGAGCCCGCCGTGATCTACAGCAGCAACGGCAACAAGA
CCGTGTGGCTGAGATACGCCGAGTGGCTGCTGACCTGCCCCGTGGTCCTGATCCACCTGAGCAACCTGAC
CGGCCTGGCCAACGACTACAACAAGAGAACCATGGGCCTGCTGGTGAGCGACATCGGCACCATCGTGTGG
GGCACCACCGCCGCCCTGAGCAAGGGCTACGTGAGAGTGATCTTCTTCCTGATGGGCCTGTGCTACGGCA
TCTACACCTTCTTCAACGCCGCCAAGGTGTACATCGAGGCCTACCACACCGTGCCCAAGGGCAGATGCAG
ACAGGTGGTGACCGGCATGGCCTGGCTGTTCTTCGTGAGCTGGGGCATGTTCCCCATCCTGTTCATCCTG
GGCCCCGAGGGCTTCGGCGTGCTGAGCGTGTACGGCAGCACCGTGGGCCACACCATCATCGACCTGATGA
GCAAGAACTGCTGGGGCCTGCTGGGCCACTACCTGAGAGTGCTGATCCACGAGCACATCCTGATCCACGG
CGACATCAGAAAGACCACCAAGCTGAACATCGGCGGCACCGAGATCGAGGTGGAGACCCTGGTGGAGGAC
GAGGCCGAGGCCGGCGCCGTGAACAAGGGCACCGGCAAGTACGAGAGCAGCCTCGAGATGGTGAGCAAGG
GCGAGGAGCTGTTCACCGGGGTGGTGCCCATCCTGGTCGAGCTGGACGGCGACGTAAACGGCCACAAGTT
CAGCGTGTCCGGCGAGGGCGAGGGCGATGCCACCTACGGCAAGCTGACCCTGAAGTTCATCTGCACCACC
GGCAAGCTGCCCGTGCCCTGGCCCACCCTCGTGACCACCTTCGGCTACGGCCTGATGTGCTTCGCCCGCT
ACCCCGACCACATGAAGCAGCACGACTTCTTCAAGTCCGCCATGCCCGAAGGCTACGTCCAGGAGCGCAC
CATCTTCTTCAAGGACGACGGCAACTACAAGACCCGCGCCGAGGTGAAGTTCGAGGGCGACACCCTGGTG
AACCGCATCGAGCTGAAGGGCATCGACTTCAAGGAGGACGGCAACATCCTGGGGCACAAGCTGGAGTACA
ACTACAACAGCCACAACGTCTATATCATGGCCGACAAGCAGAAGAACGGCATCAAGGTGAACTTCAAGAT
CCGCCACAACATCGAGGACGGCAGCGTGCAGCTCGCCGACCACTACCAGCAGAACACCCCCATCGGCGAC
GGCCCCGTGCTGCTGCCCGACAACCACTACCTGAGCTACCAGTCCGCCCTGAGCAAAGACCCCAACGAGA
AGCGCGATCACATGGTCCTGCTGGAGTTCGTGACCGCCGCCGGGATCACTCTCGGCATGGACGAGCTGTA
CAAGTAGGCTAGCCCCGAATTCGATATCAAGCTTATCGATAATCAACCTCTGGATTACAAAATTTGTGAA
AGATTGACTGGTATTCTTAACTATGTTGCTCCTTTTACGCTATGTGGATACGCTGCTTTAATGCCTTTGT
ATCATGCTATTGCTTCCCGTATGGCTTTCATTTTCTCCTCCTTGTATAAATCCTGGTTGCTGTCTCTTTA
TGAGGAGTTGTGGCCCGTTGTCAGGCAACGTGGCGTGGTGTGCACTGTGTTTGCTGACGCAACCCCCACT
GGTTGGGGCATTGCCACCACCTGTCAGCTCCTTTCCGGGACTTTCGCTTTCCCCCTCCCTATTGCCACGG
CGGAACTCATCGCCGCCTGCCTTGCCCGCTGCTGGACAGGGGCTCGGCTGTTGGGCACTGACAATTCCGT
GGTGTTGTCGGGGAAATCATCGTCCTTTCCTTGGCTGCTCGCCTGTGTTGCCACCTGGATTCTGCGCGGG
ACGTCCTTCTGCTACGTCCCTTCGGCCCTCAATCCAGCGGACCTTCCTTCCCGCGGCCTGCTGCCGGCTC
TGCGGCCTCTTCCGCGTCTTCGCCTTCGCCCTCAGACGAGTCGGATCTCCCTTTGGGCCGCCTCCCCGCA
TCGATACCGTCGACCTCGACCCGGGCGGCCGCTTCGAGCAGACATGATAAGATACATTGATGAGTTTGGA
CAAACCACAACTAGAATGCAGTGAAAAAAATGCTTTATTTGTGAAATTTGTGATGCTATTGCTTTATTTG
TAACCATTATAAGCTGCAATAAACAAGTTAACAACAACAATTGCATTCATTTTATGTTTCAGGTTCAGGG
GGAGATGTGGGAGGTTTTTTAAAGCAAGTAAAACCTCTACAAATGTGGTAAAATCGATAAGGATCTTCCT
AGAGCATGGCTACGTAGATAAGTAGCATGGCGGGTTAATCATTAACTACAAGGAACCCCTAGTGATGGAG
TTGGCCACTCCCTCTCTGCGCGCTCGCTCGCTCACTGAGGCCGGGCGACCAAAGGTCGCCCGACGCCCGG
GCTTTGCCCGGGCGGCCTCAGTGAGCGAGCGAGCGCGCAGCCTTAATTAACCTAATTCACTGGCCGTCGT
TTTACAACGTCGTGACTGGGAAAACCCTGGCGTTACCCAACTTAATCGCCTTGCAGCACATCCCCCTTTC
GCCAGCTGGCGTAATAGCGAAGAGGCCCGCACCGATCGCCCTTCCCAACAGTTGCGCAGCCTGAATGGCG
AATGGG
[124 nt withheld, positions 4137-4260]
C
[91 nt withheld, positions 4262-4352]
A
[49 nt withheld, positions 4354-4402]
CCTTTGACGTTGGAGTCCACGTTCTTT
[37 nt withheld, positions 4430-4466]
ACCCTATCTCGGTCTATTCTTTTGATTTATAAGGGATTTTGCCGATTTCGGCCTATTGGTTAAAAAATGA
GCTGATTTAACAAAAATTTAACGCGAATTTTAACAAAATATTAACGCTTACAATTTAGGTGGCACTTTTC
GGGGAAATGTGCGCGGAACCCCTATTTGTTTATTTTTCTAAATACATTCAAATATGTATCCGCTCATGAG
ACAATAACCCTGATAAATGCTTCAATAATATTGAAAAAGGAAGAGTATGAGTATTCAACATTTCCGTGTC
GCCCTTATTCCCTTTTTTGCGGCATTTTGCCTTCCTGTTTTTGCTCACCCAGAAACGCTGGTGAAAGTAA
AAGATGCTGAAGATCAGTTGGGTGCACGAGTGGGTTACATCGAACTGGATCTCAACAGCGGTAAGATCCT
TGAGAGTTTTCGCCCCGAAGAACGTTTTCCAATGATGAGCACTTTTAAAGTTCTGCTATGTGGCGCGGTA
TTATCCCGTATTGACGCCGGGCAAGAGCAACTCGGTCGCCGCATACACTATTCTCAGAATGACTTGGTTG
AGTACTCACCAGTCACAGAAAAGCATCTTACGGATGGCATGACAGTAAGAGAATTATGCAGTGCTGCCAT
AACCATGAGTGATAACACTGCGGCCAACTTACTTCTGACAACGATCGGAGGACCGAAGGAGCTAACCGCT
TTTTTGCACAACATGGGGGATCATGTAACTCGCCTTGATCGTTGGGAACCGGAGCTGAATGAAGCCATAC
CAAACGACGAGCGTGACACCACGATGCCTGTAGCAATGGCAACAACGTTGCGCAAACTATTAACTGGCGA
ACTACTTACTCTAGCTTCCCGGCAACAATTAATAGACTGGATGGAGGCGGATAAAGTTGCAGGACCACTT
CTGCGCTCGGCCCTTCCGGCTGGCTGGTTTATTGCTGATAAATCTGGAGCCGGTGAGCGTGGGTCTCGCG
GTATCATTGCAGCACTGGGGCCAGATGGTAAGCCCTCCCGTATCGTAGTTATCTACACGACGGGGAGTCA
GGCAACTATGGATGAACGAAATAGACAGATCGCTGAGATAGGTGCCTCACTGATTAAGCATTGGTAACTG
TCAGACCAAGTTTACTCATATATACTTTAGATTGATTTAAAACTTCATTTTTAATTTAAAAGGATCTAGG
TGAAGATCCTTTTTGATAATCTCATGACCAAAATCCCTTAACGTGAGTTTTCGTTCCACTGAGCGTCAGA
CCCCGTAGAAAAGATCAAAGGATCTTCTTGAGATCCTTTTTTTCTGCGCGTAATCTGCTGCTTGCAAACA
AAAAAACCACCGCTACCAGCGGTGGTTTGTTTGCCGGATCAAGAGCTACCAACTCTTTTTCCGAAGGTAA
CTGGCTTCAGCAGAGCGCAGATACCAAATACTGTTCTTCTAGTGTAGCCGTAGTTAGGCCACCACTTCAA
GAACTCTGTAGCACCGCCTACATACCTCGCTCTGCTAATCCTGTTACCAGTGGCTGCTGCCAGTGGCGAT
AAGTCGTGTCTTACCGGGTTGGACTCAAGACGATAGTTACCGGATAAGGCGCAGCGGTCGGGCTGAACGG
GGGGTTCGTGCACACAGCCCAGCTTGGAGCGAACGACCTACACCGAACTGAGATACCTACAGCGTGAGCT
ATGAGAAAGCGCCACGCTTCCCGAAGGGAGAAAGGCGGACAGGTATCCGGTAAGCGGCAGGGTCGGAACA
GGAGAGCGCACGAGGGAGCTTCCAGGGGGAAACGCCTGGTATCTTTATAGTCCTGTCGGGTTTCGCCACC
TCTGACTTGAGCGTCGATTTTTGTGATGCTCGTCAGGGGGGCGGAGCCTATGGAAAAACGCCAGCAACGC
GGCCTTTTTACGGTTCCTGGCCTTTTGCTGGCCTTTTGCTCACATG
Features (pLannotate 1.2.2; 20 found; start..end, strand, type, name):
      1..121     +  rep_origin     RSF ori (fragment): Plasmids containing the RSF 1030 origin of replication can be propagated in E. coli cells that contain additional plasmids with compatible origins.
    123..215     +  CDS            lacI (fragment): lac repressor; lacI; The lac repressor binds to the lac operator to inhibit transcription in E. coli. This inhibition can be relieved by adding lactose or isopropyl-β-D-thiogalactopyranoside (IPTG).
    228..249     +  protein_bind   CAP binding site: CAP binding activates transcription in the presence of cAMP. E. coli catabolite activator protein
    264..294     +  promoter       lac promoter: promoter for the E. coli lac operon
    302..318     +  protein_bind   lac operator: The lac repressor binds to the lac operator to inhibit transcription in E. coli. This inhibition can be relieved by adding lactose or isopropyl-β-D-thiogalactopyranoside (IPTG). lac repressor encoded by lacI
    379..509     -  repeat_region  AAV2 ITR (fragment): inverted terminal repeat of adeno-associated virus serotype 2 inverted
    591..1037    +  promoter       hSyn promoter: human synapsin I promoter; confers neuron-specific expression (Kügler et al., 2003)
   2004..2052    +  CDS            Chrimson (fragment): red light-drivable channelrhodopsin from Chlamydomonas noctigama (Klapoetke et al., 2014)
   2158..2874    +  CDS            Citrine: Citrine is a basic (constitutively fluorescent) yellow fluorescent protein published in 2001, derived from Aequorea victoria. It has moderate acid sensitivity.
   2887..2911    +  misc_feature   MCS (fragment): pBluescript multiple cloning site
   2911..3499    +  misc_feature   WPRE: woodchuck hepatitis virus posttranscriptional regulatory element
   3500..3519    +  misc_feature   MCS (fragment): pBluescript multiple cloning site
   3548..3669    -  polyA_signal   SV40 poly(A) signal: SV40 polyadenylation signal
   3692..3760    -  CDS            large T antigen (fragment): large T antigen from SV40 (simian virus 40)
   3831..3961    +  repeat_region  AAV2 ITR (fragment): inverted terminal repeat of adeno-associated virus serotype 2 inverted
   3975..4132    +  CDS            lacZα (fragment): LacZα fragment of β-galactosidase; lacZ fragment
   4137..4565    +  rep_origin     f1 ori (sequence partly withheld): f1 bacteriophage origin of replication; arrow indicates direction of (+) strand synthesis
   4618..4722    +  promoter       AmpR promoter: bla
   4723..5583    +  CDS            AmpR: β-lactamase; bla; confers resistance to ampicillin, carbenicillin, and related antibiotics
   5754..6342    +  rep_origin     ori: high-copy-number ColE1/pMB1/pBR322/pUC origin of replication
