[The description below was written by a language model from this plasmid's Addgene catalogue record and pLannotate feature annotations shown in this document.]
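Description:
AAV-oChIEF-citrine is an adeno-associated virus transfer plasmid in which a neuron-targeted optogenetic expression cassette sits between AAV2 inverted terminal repeats, the elements that direct replication and packaging of the intervening DNA into AAV particles when helper and rep/cap functions are supplied. It is propagated in E. coli through a high-copy ColE1/pUC-type origin with ampicillin selection (AmpR under its bla promoter). The backbone also carries an f1 phage origin and remnants of lacZα and lac regulatory sequence.

The payload is a synthetic, mammalian codon-optimised ChIEF, an engineered chimeric channelrhodopsin variant, fused at its C terminus to the yellow fluorescent protein citrine, so that cells expressing the light-gated channel can be identified by fluorescence. The fusion was cloned between BamHI and HindIII sites. Expression is driven by the human synapsin I promoter, which restricts it to neurons. A WPRE follows citrine to enhance transcript stability and expression, and an SV40 polyadenylation signal terminates the message. The automated annotation does not recognise ChIEF itself. It labels only a short stretch upstream of citrine as a Chrimson fragment, which most likely reflects homology among channelrhodopsins.

Two sequence records accompany the entry. The 6,402 nt record matches the stated vector size and shows near-full ITR fragments on both sides. The 5,942 nt sequencing result is shorter, lacks some backbone lac sequence, and shows only a truncated 3′ ITR. The repository notes that a complete 3′ ITR could not be confirmed and that any effect on virus production is unknown. The construct is intended for producing AAV for light-driven activation of neurons.
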