Addgene plasmid #50974: AAV-oChIEF-citrine
Purpose: AAV transfer vector with mammalian codon-optimized ChIEF-citrine between AAV2 ITR
Depositing lab: Roger Tsien. Depositing organization: University of California, San Diego (UCSD). Publication: Characterization of engineered channelrhodopsin variants with improved properties and kinetics. Lin JY, Lin MZ, Steinbach P, Tsien RY. Biophys J. 2009 Mar 4;96(5):1803-14. doi: 10.1016/j.bpj.2008.11.034. PubMed 19254539.
Backbone
  Vector backbone: AAV2
  Backbone size w/o insert (bp): 4599
  Total vector size (bp): 6402
  Vector type: AAV
Growth in bacteria
  Bacterial resistance: Ampicillin, 100 μg/mL
  Growth temperature: 37°C
  Growth strain: NEB Stable
  Growth instructions: Regular growing condition.
  Copy number: Unknown
Gene/Insert
  Gene/Insert name: ChIEF-citrine
  Species: Synthetic
  Insert size (bp): 1803
  Mutation: ChIEF gene is mammalian codon optimized
  GenBank ID: KF437396
  Promoter: human synapsin promoter
  Tag / fusion protein: citrine (C terminal on insert)
  Cloning method: Restriction Enzyme; 5′ cloning site BamHI (not destroyed); 3′ cloning site HindIII (not destroyed)
  Sequencing primers: 5′ none; 3′ none
Resource information
  A portion of this plasmid was derived from a plasmid made by: From Dr. Lin Tian at Janelia Farm Research Campus (currently at UC Davis)
Terms and licenses: Academic/Nonprofit Terms; Industry Terms: Not Available to Industry
Depositor comments: WPRE is inserted after the citrine before SV40 polyA. Addgene QC NGS is unable to confirm a full 3' ITR. It is unknown what, if any, impact this may have on viral vector production.
How to cite: AAV-oChIEF-citrine was a gift from Roger Tsien (Addgene plasmid # 50974 ; http://n2t.net/addgene:50974 ; RRID:Addgene_50974)
