>Addgene plasmid #50974 | AAV-oChIEF-citrine | addgene partial sequence | sequence record 78937 | EGFP-N 5'-CGTCGCCGTCCAGCTCGACCAG-3'
CCTTGCTCACCATCTCGAGGCTGCTCTCGTACTTGCCGGTGCCCTTGTTCACGGCGCCGGCCTCGGCCTC
GTCCTCCACCAGGGTCTCCACCTCGATCTCGGTGCCGCCGATGTTCAGCTTGGTGGTCTTTCTGATGTCG
CCGTGGATCAGGATGTGCTCGTGGATCAGCACTCTCAGGTAGTGGCCCAGCAGGCCCCAGCAGTTCTTGC
TCATCAGGTCGATGATGGTGTGGCCCACGGTGCTGCCGTACACGCTCAGCACGCCGAAGCCCTCGGGGCC
CAGGATGAACAGGATGGGGAACATGCCCCAGCTCACGAAGAACAGCCAGGCCATGCCGGTCACCACCTGT
CTGCATCTGCCCTTGGGCACGGTGTGGTAGGCCTCGATGTACACCTTGGCGGCGTTGAAGAAGGTGTAGA
TGCCGTAGCACAGGCCCATCAGGAAGAAGATCACTCTCACGTAGCCCTTGCTCAGGGCGGCGGTGGTGCC
CCACACGATGGTGCCGATGTCGCTCACCAGCAGGCCCATGGTTCTCTTGTTGTAGTCGTTGGCCAGGCCG
GTCAGGTTGCTCAGGTGGATCAGGACCACGGGGCAGGTCAGCAGCCACTCGGCGTATCTCAGCCACACGG
TCTTGTTGCCGTTGCTGCTGTAGATCACGGCGGGCTCGTCGAACTCGTGGAAGTACTCTATGATGAACTT
GATCATCTCGATGGTGGCCACGTAGATCTCCTCCCAGCCGCAGGTACTCTTCCAGGTCTGGTAGCCGT
