>Addgene plasmid #50974 | AAV-oChIEF-citrine | addgene partial sequence | sequence record 78938 | hSyn1pro-F 5'-gcaagtgggttttaggacca-3'
GACCGACCCCGACCCACTGGACAAGCACCCAACCCCCATTCCCCAAATTGCGCATCCCCTATCAGAGAGG
GGGAGGGGAAACAGGATGCGGCGAGGCGCGTGCGCACTGCCAGCTTCAGCACCGCGGACAGTGCCTTCGC
CCCCGCCTGGCGGCGCGCGCCACCGCCGCCTCAGCACTGAAGGCGCGCTGACGTCACTCGCCGGTCCCCC
GCAAACTCCCCTTCCCGGCCACCTTGGTCGCGTCCGCGCCGCCGCCGGCCCAGCCGGACCGCACCACGCG
AGGCGCGAGATAGGGGGGCACGGGCGCGACCATCTGCGCTGCGGCGCCGGCGACTCAGCGCTGCCTCAGT
CTGCGGTGGGCAGCGGAGGAGTCGTGTCGTGCCTGAGAGCGCAGTCGAATTCAAGCTGCTAGCAAGGATC
CACCGGTGACCATGGTGAGCAGAAGACCCTGGCTGCTGGCCCTGGCCCTGGCCGTGGCCCTGGCCGCCGG
CAGCGCCGGCGCCAGCACCGGCAGCGACGCCACCGTGCCCGTGGCCACCCAGGACGGCCCCGACTACGTG
TTCCACAGAGCCCACGAGAGAATGCTGTTCCAGACCAGCTACACCCTGGAGAACAACGGCAGCGTGATCT
GCATCCCCAACAACGGCCAGTGCTTCTGCCTGGCCTGGCTGAAGAGTAACGGCACCAACGCCGAGAAGCT
GGCCGCC
