>Addgene plasmid #50974 | AAV-oChIEF-citrine | addgene partial sequence | sequence record 79523 | WPRE-R 5'-CATAGCGTAAAAGGAGCAACA-3'
TTTTGTAATCCAGAGGTTGATTATCGATAAGCTTGATATCGAATTCGGGGCTAGCCTACTTGTACAGCTC
GTCCATGCCGAGAGTGATCCCGGCGGCGGTCACGAACTCCAGCAGGACCATGTGATCGCGCTTCTCGTTG
GGGTCTTTGCTCAGGGCGGACTGGTAGCTCAGGTAGTGGTTGTCGGGCAGCAGCACGGGGCCGTCGCCGA
TGGGGGTGTTCTGCTGGTAGTGGTCGGCGAGCTGCACGCTGCCGTCCTCGATGTTGTGGCGGATCTTGAA
GTTCACCTTGATGCCGTTCTTCTGCTTGTCGGCCATGATATAGACGTTGTGGCTGTTGTAGTTGTACTCC
AGCTTGTGCCCCAGGATGTTGCCGTCCTCCTTGAAGTCGATGCCCTTCAGCTCGATGCGGTTCACCAGGG
TGTCGCCCTCGAACTTCACCTCGGCGCGGGTCTTGTAGTTGCCGTCGTCCTTGAAGAAGATGGTGCGCTC
CTGGACGTAGCCTTCGGGCATGGCGGACTTGAAGAAGTCGTGCTGCTTCATGTGGTCGGGGTAGCGGGCG
AAGCACATCAGGCCGTAGCCGAAGGTGGTCACGAGGGTGGGCCAGGGCACGGGCAGCTTGCCGGTGGTGC
AGATGAACTTCAGGGTCAGCTTGCCGTAGGTGGCATCGCCCTCGCCCTCGCCGGACACGCTGAACTTGTG
GCCGTTTACGTCGCCGTCCAGCTCGACCAGGATGGGCACCACCCCGGTGAACAGCTCCTCGCCCTTGCTC
ACCATCTCGAGGCTGCTCTCGTACTTGCCGGTGCCCTTGTTCACGGCGCCGGCCTCGGCCTCGTCCTC
