>Addgene plasmid #50974 | AAV-oChIEF-citrine | addgene partial sequence | sequence record 132183 | CitrineRV 5'-CATCAGGCCGTAGCCGAAGG-3'
GGGCAGCTTGCCGGTGGTGCAGATGAACTTCAGGGTCAGCTTGCCGTAGGTGGCATCGCCCTCGCCCTCG
CCGGACACGCTGAACTTGTGGCCGTTTACGTCGCCGTCCAGCTCGACCAGGATGGGCACCACCCCGGTGA
ACAGCTCCTCGCCCTTGCTCACCATCTCGAGGCTGCTCTCGTACTTGCCGGTGCCCTTGTTCACGGCGCC
GGCCTCGGCCTCGTCCTCCACCAGGGTCTCCACCTCGATCTCGGTGCCGCCGATGTTCAGCTTGGTGGTC
TTTCTGATGTCGCCGTGGATCAGGATGTGCTCGTGGATCAGCACTCTCAGGTAGTGGCCCAGCAGGCCCC
AGCAGTTCTTGCTCATCAGGTCGATGATGGTGTGGCCCACGGTGCTGCCGTACACGCTCAGCACGCCGAA
GCCCTCGGGGCCCAGGATGAACAGGATGGGGAACATGCCCCAGCTCACGAAGAACAGCCAGGCCATGCCG
GTCACCACCTGTCTGCATCTGCCCTTGGGCACGGTGTGGTAGGCCTCGATGTACACCTTGGCGGCGTTGA
AGAAGGTGTAGATGCCGTAGCACAGGCCCATCAGGAAGAAGATCACTCTCACGTAGCCCTTGCTCAGGGC
GGCGGTGGTGCCCCACACGATGGTGCCGATGTCGCTCACCAGCAGGCCCATGGTTCTCTTGTTGTAGTCG
TTGGCCAGGCCGGTCAGGTTGCTCAGGTGGATCAGGACCACGGGGCAGGTCAGCAGCCACTCGGCGTATC
TCAGCCACACGG
